>Addgene plasmid #200712 | pJS506 | addgene full sequence | sequence record 404924 | Addgene NGS Result
GTGGCTCTTCAGTGGACGAAAGGGCCTCGTGATACGCCTATTTTTATAGGTTAATGTCATGATAATAATG
GTTTCTTAGACGTCAGGTGGCACTTTTCGGGGAAATGTGCGCGGAACCCCTATTTGTTTATTTTTCTAAA
TACATTCAAATATGTATCCGCTCATGAGACAATAACCCTGATAAATGCTTCAATAATATTGAAAAAGGAA
GAGTATGCGCTCACGCAACTGGTCCAGAACCTTGACCGAACGCAGCGGTGGTAACGGCGCAGTGGCGGTT
TTCATGGCTTGTTATGACTGTTTTTTTTTGGGGTACAGTCTATGCCTCGGGCATCCAAGCAGCAAGCGCG
TTACGCCGTGGGTCGATGTTTGATGTTATGGAGCAGCAACGATGTTACGCAGCAGGGCAGTCGCCCTAAA
ACAAAGTTAAACATCATGAGGGAAGCGGTGATCGCCGAAGTATCGACTCAACTATCAGAGGTAGTTGGCG
TCATCGAGCGCCATCTCGAACCGACGTTGCTGGCCGTACATTTGTACGGCTCCGCAGTGGATGGCGGCCT
GAAGCCACACAGCGATATTGATTTGCTGGTTACGGTGACCGTAAGGCTTGATGAAACAACGCGGCGAGCT
TTGATCAACGACCTTTTGGAAACTTCGGCTTCCCCTGGAGAGAGCGAGATTCTCCGCGCTGTAGAAGTCA
CCATTGTTGTGCACGACGACATCATTCCGTGGCGTTATCCAGCTAAGCGCGAACTGCAATTTGGAGAATG
GCAGCGCAATGACATTCTTGCAGGTATCTTCGAGCCAGCCACGATCGACATTGATCTGGCTATCTTGCTG
ACAAAAGCAAGAGAACATAGCGTTGCCTTGGTAGGTCCAGCGGCGGAGGAACTCTTTGATCCGGTTCCTG
AACAGGATCTATTTGAGGCGCTAAATGAAACCTTAACGCTATGGAACTCGCCGCCCGACTGGGCTGGCGA
TGAGCGAAATGTAGTGCTTACGTTGTCCCGCATTTGGTACAGCGCAGTAACCGGCAAAATCGCGCCGAAG
GATGTCGCTGCCGACTGGGCAATGGAGCGCCTGCCGGCCCAGTATCAGCCCGTCATACTTGAAGCTAGAC
AGGCTTATCTTGGACAAGAAGAAGATCGCTTGGCCTCGCGCGCAGATCAGTTGGAAGAATTTGTCCATTA
CGTAAAAGGCGAGATCACCAAGGTAGTCGGCAAATAACTGTCAGACCAAGTTTACTCATATATACTTTAG
ATTGATTTAAAACTTCATTTTTAATTTAAAAGGATCTAGGTGAAGATCCTTTTTGATAATCTCATGACCA
AAATCCCTTAACGTGAGTTTTCGTTCCACTGAGCGTCAGACCCCGTAGAAAAGATCAAAGGATCTTCTTG
AGATCCTTTTTTTCTGCGCGTAATCTGCTGCTTGCAAACAAAAAAACCACCGCTACCAGCGGTGGTTTGT
TTGCCGGATCAAGAGCTACCAACTCTTTTTCCGAAGGTAACTGGCTTCAGCAGAGCGCAGATACCAAATA
CTGTTCTTCTAGTGTAGCCGTAGTTAGGCCACCACTTCAAGAACTCTGTAGCACCGCCTACATACCTCGC
TCTGCTAATCCTGTTACCAGTGGCTGCTGCCAGTGGCGATAAGTCGTGTCTTACCGGGTTGGACTCAAGA
CGATAGTTACCGGATAAGGCGCAGCGGTCGGGCTGAACGGGGGGTTCGTGCACACAGCCCAGCTTGGAGC
GAACGACCTACACCGAACTGAGATACCTACAGCGTGAGCTATGAGAAAGCGCCACGCTTCCCGAAGGGAG
AAAGGCGGACAGGTATCCGGTAAGCGGCAGGGTCGGAACAGGAGAGCGCACGAGGGAGCTTCCAGGGGGA
AACGCCTGGTATCTTTATAGTCCTGTCGGGTTTCGCCACCTCTGACTTGAGCGTCGATTTTTGTGATGCT
CGTCAGGGGGGCGGAGCCTATGGAAAAACGCCAGCAACGCGGCCTTTTTACGGTTCCTGGCCTTTTGCTG
GCCTTTTGCTCACATGTTCTTTCCTGCGTTATCCCCTGATTCTGTGGATAACCGTATTACCGCCTTTGAG
TGAGCTGATACCGCTCGCCGCAGCCGAACGACCGAGCGCAGCGAGTCAGTGAGCGAGGAAGCGGAAGAGC
GCCCAATACGCAAACCGCCTCTCCCCGCGCGTTGGCCGATTCATTAATCACTCTGTGGTCTCAGGAGCTC
AGCTTTGCTAAAGTGCAAAAAGTCGTTTACGTCACCATCGCTGACGGGGAAAAAACAAAACAAGCTTCCT
GAAACGGAGAAACATAAACAGGCATTGCTGGGATCACCCATACATCACTCTGTTTTGCCTGACCTTTTCC
GGTAATTTGAAAACAAACCCGGTTTCGAAGCGGAGATCCGGCGATAATTACCGCAGAAATAAACCCATAC
ACGAGACGTAGAACCAGCCGCACATGGCCGGAGAAACTCCTGCGAGAATTTCGTAAACTCGCGCGCATTG
CATCTGTATTTCCTAATGCGGCACTTCCAGGCCTCGAAACCTCTGACATGCTTTTGACAGGAATAGACAT
TTTCAGAATGTTATCCATATGCCTTTCGGGTTTTTTTCCTTCCTTTTCCATCATGAAAAATCTCTCAAGA
CCGTTTATCCATTGCTTTTTTGTTGTCTTTTTCCCTCGTTCACAGAAAGTCTGAAGAAGCTATAGTAGAA
CTATGAGCTTTTTTTGTTTCTGTTTTCCTTTTTTTTTTTTTTTACCTCTGTGGAAATTGTTACTCTCACA
CTCTTTAGTTCGTTTGTTTGTTTTGTTTATTCCAATTATGACCGGTGACGAAACGTGGTCGATGGTGGGT
ACCGCTTATGCTCCCCTCCATTAGTTTCGATTATATAAAAAGGCCAAATATTGTATTATTTTCAAATGTC
CTATCATTATCGTCTAACATCTAATTTCTCTTAAATTTTTTCTCTTTCTTTCCTATAACACCAATAGTGA
AAATCTTTTTTTCTTCTATATCTACAAAAACTTTTTTTTTCTATCAACCTCGTTGATAAATTTTTTCTTT
AACAATCGTTAATAATTAATTAATTGGAAAATAACCATTTTTTCTCTCTTTTATACACACATTCAAAAGA
AAGAAAAAAAATATACCCCAGCTAGTTAAAGAAAATCATTGAAAAGAATAAGAAGATAAGAAAGATTTAA
TTATCAAACAATATCAATAATGTGAGACCACGAA
Features (pLannotate 1.2.2; 9 found; start..end, strand, type, name):
    110..214     +  promoter       AmpR promoter: bla
    205..285     -  CDS            int (fragment): INT2_ECOLX - Protein inferred from homology: Swiss-Prot protein existence level 3. Putative integrase believed to be involved in the insertion of antibiotic resistance genes into plasmids and transposons. From Escherichia coli.
    373..429     +  CDS            GmR (fragment): gentamycin acetyltransferase; aacC1; confers resistance to gentamycin
    436..1224    +  CDS            aadA: S3AD_ECOLX - Experimental evidence at protein level: Swiss-Prot protein existence level 1. Mediates bacterial resistance to the antibiotics streptomycin and spectinomycin. From Escherichia coli.
   1398..1986    +  rep_origin     ori: high-copy-number ColE1/pMB1/pBR322/pUC origin of replication
   2169..2218    +  CDS            lacI (fragment): lac repressor; lacI; The lac repressor binds to the lac operator to inhibit transcription in E. coli. This inhibition can be relieved by adding lactose or isopropyl-β-D-thiogalactopyranoside (IPTG).
   2270..2644    -  CDS            BRP1: BRP1_YEAST - Protein predicted: Swiss-Prot protein existence level 4. From Saccharomyces cerevisiae (strain ATCC 204508 / S288c) (Baker's yeast).
   2756..2772    -  promoter       ARG4 promoter (fragment): S. cerevisiae ARG4
   2878..2961    +  CDS            YG007_YEAST: Protein predicted: Swiss-Prot protein existence level 4. From Saccharomyces cerevisiae (strain ATCC 204508 / S288c) (Baker's yeast).
