[The description below was written by a language model from this plasmid's Addgene catalogue record and pLannotate feature annotations shown in this document.]
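Description:
pJS506 is a level 0 Modular Cloning (MoClo) part plasmid that supplies the promoter region of the Saccharomyces cerevisiae plasma membrane H+-ATPase gene PMA1 as a "Pro5U" module, meaning promoter plus 5′ untranslated region. It is built on the small pICH41295 acceptor backbone and totals about 3.25 kb, of which roughly 1 kb is the insert. It is purely an E. coli storage and assembly vector. It replicates from a high-copy ColE1/pUC-type origin and is selected with spectinomycin through the aadA adenylyltransferase gene. The feature table also shows an AmpR-type promoter and short integrase, gentamicin-resistance and lacI fragments, which are best read as remnants of the resistance cassette and backbone rather than functional genes. No yeast origin or yeast selection marker is annotated, so the plasmid is not meant to be maintained in yeast itself.

The PMA1 promoter fragment was inserted through BpiI sites that were destroyed during cloning. It was "domesticated" by removing internal BpiI and BsaI recognition sites, so the part can be released and joined to coding-sequence and terminator modules in Golden Gate reactions using these type IIS enzymes. The automated annotation does not label the insert as a PMA1 promoter. Instead it marks small predicted yeast ORFs (BRP1 and YG007) and a very short ARG4 promoter match in that region. The ORF hits probably reflect database annotations overlapping the sequence upstream of PMA1, not intended payloads.

According to the record, the module is used to drive heterologous expression of plasma-membrane-localized transporters in yeast. The associated work describes growth complementation assays for the functional analysis of plant monosaccharide transporters.
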