Addgene plasmid #200712: pJS506
Purpose: Promoter region from ATPase PMA1 as Pro5U promoter module for heterologous expression of plasma membrane localized transporters in yeast
Depositing lab: Jens Boch. Depositing organization: Leibniz Universitaet Hannover. Publication: Functional Analysis of Plant Monosaccharide Transporters Using a Simple Growth Complementation Assay in Yeast. Fuhrmeister R, Streubel J. Bio Protoc. 2023 Aug 5;13(15):e4733. doi: 10.21769/BioProtoc.4733. eCollection 2023 Aug 5. PubMed 37575400.
Backbone
  Vector backbone: pICH41295
  Backbone manufacturer: Sylvestre Marillonnet
  Backbone size w/o insert (bp): 2243
  Total vector size (bp): 3251
  Vector type: Synthetic Biology ; Modular cloning
Growth in bacteria
  Bacterial resistance: Spectinomycin, 50 μg/mL
  Growth temperature: 37°C
  Growth strain: DH5alpha
  Copy number: High Copy
Gene/Insert
  Gene/Insert name: PMA1 promoter
  Species: S. cerevisiae (budding yeast)
  Insert size (bp): 1008
  Mutation: domesticated for MoClo cloning (removal of internal BpiI or BsaI sites)
  Entrez Gene: PMA1 (a.k.a. YGL008C, KTI10)
  Cloning method: Restriction Enzyme; 5′ cloning site BpiI (destroyed during cloning); 3′ cloning site BpiI (destroyed during cloning)
  Sequencing primers: 5′ gctcacatgttctttcctgc; 3′ GCC ACC TGA CGT CTA AGA AAC C
Terms and licenses: Academic/Nonprofit Terms; Industry Terms: Not Available to Industry
How to cite: pJS506 was a gift from Jens Boch (Addgene plasmid # 200712 ; http://n2t.net/addgene:200712 ; RRID:Addgene_200712)
