>Addgene plasmid #200712 | pJS506 | depositor partial sequence | sequence record 390842 | PMA1 promoter_5U module
GGAGCTCAGCTTTGCTAAAGTGCAAAAAGTCGTTTACGTCACCATCGCTGACGGGGAAAAAACAAAACAA
GCTTCCTGAAACGGAGAAACATAAACAGGCATTGCTGGGATCACCCATACATCACTCTGTTTTGCCTGAC
CTTTTCCGGTAATTTGAAAACAAACCCGGTTTCGAAGCGGAGATCCGGCGATAATTACCGCAGAAATAAA
CCCATACACGAGACGTAGAACCAGCCGCACATGGCCGGAGAAACTCCTGCGAGAATTTCGTAAACTCGCG
CGCATTGCATCTGTATTTCCTAATGCGGCACTTCCAGGCCTCGAAACCTCTGACATGCTTTTGACAGGAA
TAGACATTTTCAGAATGTTATCCATATGCCTTTCGGGTTTTTTTCCTTCCTTTTCCATCATGAAAAATCT
CTCAAGACCGTTTATCCATTGCTTTTTTGTTGTCTTTTTCCCTCGTTCACAGAAAGTCTGAAGAAGCTAT
AGTAGAACTATGAGCTTTTTTTGTTTCTGTTTTCCTTTTTTTTTTTTTTACCTCTGTGGAAATTGTTACT
CTCACACTCTTTAGTTCGTTTGTTTGTTTTGTTTATTCCAATTATGACCGGTGACGAAACGTGGTCGATG
GTGGGTACCGCTTATGCTCCCCTCCATTAGTTTCGATTATATAAAAAGGCCAAATATTGTATTATTTTCA
AATGTCCTATCATTATCGTCTAACATCTAATTTCTCTTAAATTTTTTCTCTTTCTTTCCTATAACACCAA
TAGTGAAAATCTTTTTTTCTTCTATATCTACAAAAACTTTTTTTTTCTATCAACCTCGTTGATAAATTTT
TTCTTTAACAATCGTTAATAATTAATTAATTGGAAAATAACCATTTTTTCTCTCTTTTATACACACATTC
AAAAGAAAGAAAAAAAATATACCCCAGCTAGTTAAAGAAAATCATTGAAAAGAATAAGAAGATAAGAAAG
ATTTAATTATCAAACAATATCAATAATG
